>Addgene plasmid #138921 | pPD927 ZF158x8-Compact_EYFP | addgene full sequence | sequence record 324512 | Addgene NGS Result
GTGCCACCTGACGTCGACGGATCGGGAGATCTGCGAGTCAGTGCAGACGGCAAGTGGTCGATGTAGATGG
AGGTGATGTAGATGGAGCGACTGTAGATGGAGACGCTGTAGATGGAGGATCTGTAGATGGAGGCTTTGTA
GATGGAGAGCCTGTAGATGGAGGCCGTGTAGATGGAGACGCTCTCTAGAGGGTATATAATGGGGGCCACT
AGTCTACTACCAGAGCTCATCGCTAGCGCCACCATGGTGAGCAAGGGCGAGGAGCTGTTCACCGGGGTGG
TGCCCATCCTGGTCGAGCTGGACGGCGACGTAAACGGCCACAAGTTCAGCGTGTCCGGCGAGGGCGAGGG
CGATGCCACCTACGGCAAGCTGACCCTGAAGTTCATCTGCACCACCGGCAAGCTGCCCGTGCCCTGGCCC
ACCCTCGTGACCACCTTCGGCTACGGCCTGCAGTGCTTCGCCCGCTACCCCGACCACATGAAGCAGCACG
ACTTCTTCAAGTCCGCCATGCCCGAAGGCTACGTCCAGGAGCGCACCATCTTCTTCAAGGACGACGGCAA
CTACAAGACCCGCGCCGAGGTGAAGTTCGAGGGCGACACCCTGGTGAACCGCATCGAGCTGAAGGGCATC
GACTTCAAGGAGGACGGCAACATCCTGGGGCACAAGCTGGAGTACAACTACAACAGCCACAACGTCTATA
TCATGGCCGACAAGCAGAAGAACGGCATCAAGGTGAACTTCAAGATCCGCCACAACATCGAGGACGGCAG
CGTGCAGCTCGCCGACCACTACCAGCAGAACACCCCCATCGGCGACGGCCCCGTGCTGCTGCCCGACAAC
CACTACCTGAGCTACCAGTCCGCCCTGAGCAAAGACCCCAACGAGAAGCGCGATCACATGGTCCTGCTGG
AGTTCGTGACCGCCGCCGGGATCACTCTCGGCATGGACGAGCTGTACAAGTAGGCGGCCGCTCGAGTCTA
GAGGGCCCGTTTAAACCCGCTGATCAGCCTCGACTGTGCCTTCTAGTTGCCAGCCATCTGTTGTTTGCCC
CTCCCCCGTGCCTTCCTTGACCCTGGAAGGTGCCACTCCCACTGTCCTTTCCTAATAAAATGAGGAAATT
GCATCGCATTGTCTGAGTAGGTGTCATTCTATTCTGGGGGGTGGGGTGGGGCAGGACAGCAAGGGGGAGG
ATTGGGAAGTCAATAGCAGGCATGCTGGGGATGCGGTGGGCTCTATGGCTTCTGAGGCGGAAAGAACCAG
CTGGGGCTCTAGGGGGTATCCCC
[124 nt withheld, positions 1284-1407]
C
[91 nt withheld, positions 1409-1499]
A
[49 nt withheld, positions 1501-1549]
CCTTTGACGTTGGAGTCCACGTTCTTT
[37 nt withheld, positions 1577-1613]
ACCCTATCTCGGTCTATTCTTTTGATTTATAAGGGATTTTGCCGATTTCGGCCTATTGGTTAAAAAATGA
GCTGATTTAACAAAAATTTAACGCGAATTAATTCTGTGGAATGTGTGTCAGTTAGGCTCAATTAGTCAGC
AACCATAGTCCCGCCCCTAACTCCGCCCATCCCGCCCCTAACTCCGCCCAGTTCCGCCCATTCTCCGCCC
CATGGCTGACTAATTTTTTTTATTTATGCAGAGGCCGAGGCCGCCTCTGCCTCTGAGCTATTCCAGAAGT
AGTGAGGAGGCTTTTTTGGAGGCCTAGGCTTTTGCAAAAAGCTCCCGGGAGCTTGTATATCCATTTTCGG
AGGTTGGGCTTCGGAATCGTTTTCCGGGACGCCGGCTGGATGATCCTCCAGCGCGGGGATCTCATGCTGG
AGTTCTTCGCCCACCCCAACTTGTTTATTGCAGCTTATAATGGTTACAAATAAAGCAATAGCATCACAAA
TTTCACAAATAAAGCATTTTTTTCACTGCATTCTAGTTGTGGTTTGTCCAAACTCATCAATGTATCTTAT
CATGTCTGTATACCGTCGACCTCTAGCTAGAGCTTGGCGTAATCATGGTCATAGCTGTTTCCTGTGTGAA
ATTGTTATCCGCTCACAATTCCACACAACATACGAGCCGGAAGCATAAAGTGTAAAGCCTGGGGTGCCTA
ATGAGTGAGCTAACTCACATTAATTGCGTTGCGCTCACTGCCCGCTTTCCAGTCGGGAAACCTGTCGTGC
CAGCTGCATTAATGAATCGGCCAACGCGCGGGGAGAGGCGGTTTGCGTATTGGGCGCTCTTCCGCTTCCT
CGCTCACTGACTCGCTGCGCTCGGTCGTTCGGCTGCGGCGAGCGGTATCAGCTCACTCAAAGGCGGTAAT
ACGGTTATCCACAGAATCAGGGGATAACGCAGGAAAGAACATGTGAGCAAAAGGCCAGCAAAAGGCCAGG
AACCGTAAAAAGGCCGCGTTGCTGGCGTTTTTCCATAGGCTCCGCCCCCCTGACGAGCATCACAAAAATC
GACGCTCAAGTCAGAGGTGGCGAAACCCGACAGGACTATAAAGATACCAGGCGTTTCCCCCTGGAAGCTC
CCTCGTGCGCTCTCCTGTTCCGACCCTGCCGCTTACCGGATACCTGTCCGCCTTTCTCCCTTCGGGAAGC
GTGGCGCTTTCTCATAGCTCACGCTGTAGGTATCTCAGTTCGGTGTAGGTCGTTCGCTCCAAGCTGGGCT
GTGTGCACGAACCCCCCGTTCAGCCCGACCGCTGCGCCTTATCCGGTAACTATCGTCTTGAGTCCAACCC
GGTAAGACACGACTTATCGCCACTGGCAGCAGCCACTGGTAACAGGATTAGCAGAGCGAGGTATGTAGGC
GGTGCTACAGAGTTCTTGAAGTGGTGGCCTAACTACGGCTACACTAGAAGAACAGTATTTGGTATCTGCG
CTCTGCTGAAGCCAGTTACCTTCGGAAAAAGAGTTGGTAGCTCTTGATCCGGCAAACAAACCACCGCTGG
TAGCGGTGGTTTTTTTGTTTGCAAGCAGCAGATTACGCGCAGAAAAAAAGGATCTCAAGAAGATCCTTTG
ATCTTTTCTACGGGGTCTGACGCTCAGTGGAACGAAAACTCACGTTAAGGGATTTTGGTCATGAGATTAT
CAAAAAGGATCTTCACCTAGATCCTTTTAAATTAAAAATGAAGTTTTAAATCAATCTAAAGTATATATGA
GTAAACTTGGTCTGACAGTTACCAATGCTTAATCAGTGAGGCACCTATCTCAGCGATCTGTCTATTTCGT
TCATCCATAGTTGCCTGACTCCCCGTCGTGTAGATAACTACGATACGGGAGGGCTTACCATCTGGCCCCA
GTGCTGCAATGATACCGCGAGATCCACGCTCACCGGCTCCAGATTTATCAGCAATAAACCAGCCAGCCGG
AAGGGCCGAGCGCAGAAGTGGTCCTGCAACTTTATCCGCCTCCATCCAGTCTATTAATTGTTGCCGGGAA
GCTAGAGTAAGTAGTTCGCCAGTTAATAGTTTGCGCAACGTTGTTGCCATTGCTACAGGCATCGTGGTGT
CACGCTCGTCGTTTGGTATGGCTTCATTCAGCTCCGGTTCCCAACGATCAAGGCGAGTTACATGATCCCC
CATGTTGTGCAAAAAAGCGGTTAGCTCCTTCGGTCCTCCGATCGTTGTCAGAAGTAAGTTGGCCGCAGTG
TTATCACTCATGGTTATGGCAGCACTGCATAATTCTCTTACTGTCATGCCATCCGTAAGATGCTTTTCTG
TGACTGGTGAGTACTCAACCAAGTCATTCTGAGAATAGTGTATGCGGCGACCGAGTTGCTCTTGCCCGGC
GTCAATACGGGATAATACCGCGCCACATAGCAGAACTTTAAAAGTGCTCATCATTGGAAAACGTTCTTCG
GGGCGAAAACTCTCAAGGATCTTACCGCTGTTGAGATCCAGTTCGATGTAACCCACTCGTGCACCCAACT
GATCTTCAGCATCTTTTACTTTCACCAGCGTTTCTGGGTGAGCAAAAACAGGAAGGCAAAATGCCGCAAA
AAAGGGAATAAGGGCGACACGGAAATGTTGAATACTCATACTCTTCCTTTTTCAATATTATTGAAGCATT
TATCAGGGTTATTGTCTCATGAGCGGATACATATTTGAATGTATTTAGAAAAATAAACAAATAGGGGTTC
CGCGCACATTTCCCCGAAAA
Features (pLannotate 1.2.2; 16 found; start..end, strand, type, name):
    186..202     +  promoter       minP (fragment): minimal TATA-box promoter with low basal activity
    244..960     +  CDS            EYFP: EYFP is a basic (constitutively fluorescent) green/yellow fluorescent protein published in 1996, derived from Aequorea victoria. It is reported to be a very rapidly-maturing weak dimer with high acid sensitivity.
   1014..1125    +  polyA_signal   bGH poly(A) signal: bovine growth hormone polyadenylation signal
   1242..1263    +  promoter       SV40 promoter (fragment): SV40 enhancer and early promoter
   1284..1712    +  rep_origin     f1 ori (sequence partly withheld): f1 bacteriophage origin of replication; arrow indicates direction of (+) strand synthesis
   1717..1739    +  promoter       SV40 promoter (fragment): SV40 enhancer and early promoter
   1740..1931    +  promoter       SV40 promoter: SV40 early promoter
   1958..2056    +  CDS            ble (fragment): BLE_KLEPN - Experimental evidence at protein level: Swiss-Prot protein existence level 1. Binding protein with a strong affinity to the bleomycin family of antibiotics. Binds to CL990; an antimitotic-antibiotic compound. From Klebsiella pneumoniae.
   2051..2172    +  polyA_signal   SV40 poly(A) signal: SV40 polyadenylation signal
   2245..2261    -  protein_bind   lac operator: The lac repressor binds to the lac operator to inhibit transcription in E. coli. This inhibition can be relieved by adding lactose or isopropyl-β-D-thiogalactopyranoside (IPTG). lac repressor encoded by lacI
   2269..2299    -  promoter       lac promoter: promoter for the E. coli lac operon
   2314..2335    -  protein_bind   CAP binding site: CAP binding activates transcription in the presence of cAMP. E. coli catabolite activator protein
   2348..2440    -  CDS            lacI (fragment): lac repressor; lacI; The lac repressor binds to the lac operator to inhibit transcription in E. coli. This inhibition can be relieved by adding lactose or isopropyl-β-D-thiogalactopyranoside (IPTG).
   2623..3211    -  rep_origin     ori: high-copy-number ColE1/pMB1/pBR322/pUC origin of replication
   3382..4242    -  CDS            AmpR: β-lactamase; bla; confers resistance to ampicillin, carbenicillin, and related antibiotics
   4243..4347    -  promoter       AmpR promoter: bla
