[The description below was written by a language model from this plasmid's Addgene catalogue record and pLannotate feature annotations shown in this document.]
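Description:
pPD927 ZF158x8-Compact_EYFP is a 4,363 nt mammalian reporter plasmid from the COMET toolkit, a set of parts for building customizable genetic programs in mammalian cells. It is built on the pPD540 Reporter Template v3 backbone and is propagated in E. coli as a high-copy plasmid through a ColE1/pUC-type origin, with ampicillin selection provided by β-lactamase (AmpR) under its own bla promoter. An f1 phage origin is also present.

The payload is a synthetic inducible promoter, ZF158x8-Compact, cloned between BglII and NheI sites that both remain intact, placed upstream of an EYFP coding sequence that ends in a bovine growth hormone polyadenylation signal. The name suggests eight binding sites for the zinc finger domain ZF158 in a compact arrangement, but the record does not spell out this architecture and the feature table does not annotate the binding sites. It detects only a short minimal TATA-box promoter fragment just upstream of EYFP. Such a minimal promoter has low basal activity, so yellow fluorescence should depend largely on recruitment of a matching zinc finger transcription factor supplied in trans. This makes the plasmid a readout for the activity of ZF158-based regulators.

Downstream of the reporter, the backbone carries an SV40 early promoter followed by only a short fragment of the bleomycin-family resistance gene (ble) and an SV40 poly(A) signal. No functional mammalian selection marker is evident from the annotation. Remnants of lac promoter, operator, CAP site and lacI sequence are also annotated as vector carryover.
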