Addgene plasmid #138921: pPD927 ZF158x8-Compact_EYFP
Purpose: EYFP reporter vector for the ZF158x8-Compact promoter
Depositing lab: Joshua Leonard. Depositing organization: Northwestern University. Publication: The COMET toolkit for composing customizable genetic programs in mammalian cells. Donahue PS, Draut JW, Muldoon JJ, Edelstein HI, Bagheri N, Leonard JN. Nat Commun. 2020 Feb 7;11(1):779. doi: 10.1038/s41467-019-14147-5. PubMed 32034124.
Backbone
  Vector backbone: pPD540 Reporter Template v3
  Vector type: Mammalian Expression, Synthetic Biology
Growth in bacteria
  Bacterial resistance: Ampicillin, 100 μg/mL
  Growth temperature: 37°C
  Growth strain: DH5alpha
  Copy number: High Copy
Gene/Insert
  Gene/Insert name: ZF158x8-Compact
  Species: Synthetic
  Promoter: ZF158x8-Compact
  Cloning method: Restriction Enzyme; 5′ cloning site BglII (not destroyed); 3′ cloning site NheI (not destroyed)
  Sequencing primers: 5′ CGACACGGAAATGTTGAATAC; 3′ TAGAAGGCACAGTCGAGG
Terms and licenses: Academic/Nonprofit Terms; Industry Terms: Not Available to Industry
Depositor comments: Leonard Lab plasmid reference number: L1472
How to cite: pPD927 ZF158x8-Compact_EYFP was a gift from Joshua Leonard (Addgene plasmid # 138921 ; http://n2t.net/addgene:138921 ; RRID:Addgene_138921)
