>Addgene plasmid #138921 | pPD927 ZF158x8-Compact_EYFP | depositor partial sequence | sequence record 268509 | ZF158x8-Compact promoter
AGATCTGCGAGTCAGTGCAGACGGCAAGTGGTCGATGTAGATGGAGGTGATGTAGATGGAGCGACTGTAG
ATGGAGACGCTGTAGATGGAGGATCTGTAGATGGAGGCTTTGTAGATGGAGAGCCTGTAGATGGAGGCCG
TGTAGATGGAGACGCTCTCTAGAGGGTATATAATGGGGGCCACTAGTCTACTACCAGAGCTCATCGCTAG
C
